>Addgene plasmid #110841 | pLenti-FNLS-P2A-Puro | addgene full sequence | sequence record 323911 | Addgene NGS Result
GGGCAGAGCGCACATCGCCCACAGTCCCCGAGAAGTTGGGGGGAGGGGTCGGCAATTGAACCGGTGCCTA
GAGAAGGTGGCGCGGGGTAAACTGGGAAAGTGATGTCGTGTACTGGCTCCGCCTTTTTCCCGAGGGTGGG
GGAGAACCGTATATAAGTGCAGTAGTCGCCGTGAACGTTCTTTTTCGCAACGGGTTTGCCGCCAGAACAC
AGGTGTCGTGACGCGGGATCCGCCACCATGGACTATAAGGACCACGACGGAGACTACAAGGATCATGATA
TTGATTACAAAGACGATGACGATAAGATGGCCCCAAAGAAGAAGCGGAAGGTCGGTATCCACGGAGTCCC
AGCAGCCATGAGCTCAGAGACTGGCCCAGTGGCTGTGGACCCCACATTGAGACGGCGGATCGAGCCCCAT
GAGTTTGAGGTATTCTTCGATCCGAGAGAGCTCCGCAAGGAGACCTGCCTGCTTTACGAAATTAATTGGG
GGGGCCGGCACTCCATTTGGCGACATACATCACAGAACACTAACAAGCACGTCGAAGTCAACTTCATCGA
GAAGTTCACGACAGAAAGATATTTCTGTCCGAACACAAGGTGCAGCATTACCTGGTTTCTCAGCTGGAGC
CCATGCGGCGAATGTAGTAGGGCCATCACTGAATTCCTGTCAAGGTATCCCCACGTCACTCTGTTTATTT
ACATCGCAAGGCTGTACCACCACGCTGACCCCCGCAATCGACAAGGCCTGCGGGATTTGATCTCTTCAGG
TGTGACTATCCAAATTATGACTGAGCAGGAGTCAGGATACTGCTGGAGAAACTTTGTGAATTATAGCCCG
AGTAATGAAGCCCACTGGCCTAGGTATCCCCATCTGTGGGTACGACTGTACGTTCTTGAACTGTACTGCA
TCATACTGGGCCTGCCTCCTTGTCTCAACATTCTGAGAAGGAAGCAGCCACAGCTGACATTCTTTACCAT
CGCTCTTCAGTCTTGTCATTACCAGCGACTGCCCCCACACATTCTCTGGGCCACCGGGTTGAAAAGCGGC
AGCGAGACTCCCGGGACCTCAGAGTCCGCCACACCCGAAAGTGACAAGAAGTACAGCATCGGCCTGGCCA
TCGGCACCAACTCTGTGGGCTGGGCCGTGATCACCGACGAGTACAAGGTGCCCAGCAAGAAATTCAAGGT
GCTGGGCAACACCGACCGGCACAGCATCAAGAAGAACCTGATCGGAGCCCTGCTGTTCGACAGCGGCGAA
ACAGCCGAGGCCACCCGGCTGAAGAGAACCGCCAGAAGAAGATACACCAGACGGAAGAACCGGATCTGCT
ATCTGCAAGAGATCTTCAGCAACGAGATGGCCAAGGTGGACGACAGCTTCTTCCACAGACTGGAAGAGTC
CTTCCTGGTGGAAGAGGATAAGAAGCACGAGCGGCACCCCATCTTCGGCAACATCGTGGACGAGGTGGCC
TACCACGAGAAGTACCCCACCATCTACCACCTGAGAAAGAAACTGGTGGACAGCACCGACAAGGCCGACC
TGCGGCTGATCTATCTGGCCCTGGCCCACATGATCAAGTTCCGGGGCCACTTCCTGATCGAGGGCGACCT
GAACCCCGACAACAGCGACGTGGACAAGCTGTTCATCCAGCTGGTGCAGACCTACAACCAGCTGTTCGAG
GAAAACCCCATCAACGCCAGCGGCGTGGACGCCAAGGCCATCCTGTCTGCCAGACTGAGCAAGAGCAGAC
GGCTGGAAAATCTGATCGCCCAGCTGCCCGGCGAGAAGAAGAATGGCCTGTTCGGCAACCTGATTGCCCT
GAGCCTGGGCCTGACCCCCAACTTCAAGAGCAACTTCGACCTGGCCGAGGATGCCAAACTGCAGCTGAGC
AAGGACACCTACGACGACGACCTGGACAACCTGCTGGCCCAGATCGGCGACCAGTACGCCGACCTGTTTC
TGGCCGCCAAGAACCTGTCCGACGCCATCCTGCTGAGCGACATCCTGAGAGTGAACACCGAGATCACCAA
GGCCCCCCTGAGCGCCTCTATGATCAAGAGATACGACGAGCACCACCAGGACCTGACCCTGCTGAAAGCT
CTCGTGCGGCAGCAGCTGCCTGAGAAGTACAAAGAGATTTTCTTCGACCAGAGCAAGAACGGCTACGCCG
GCTACATTGACGGCGGAGCCAGCCAGGAAGAGTTCTACAAGTTCATCAAGCCCATCCTGGAAAAGATGGA
CGGCACCGAGGAACTGCTCGTGAAGCTGAACAGAGAGGACCTGCTGCGGAAGCAGCGGACCTTCGACAAC
GGCAGCATCCCCCACCAGATCCACCTGGGAGAGCTGCACGCCATTCTGCGGCGGCAGGAAGATTTTTACC
CATTCCTGAAGGACAACCGGGAAAAGATCGAGAAGATCCTGACCTTCCGCATCCCCTACTACGTGGGCCC
TCTGGCCAGGGGAAACAGCAGATTCGCCTGGATGACCAGAAAGAGCGAGGAAACCATCACCCCCTGGAAC
TTCGAGGAAGTGGTGGACAAGGGCGCTTCCGCCCAGAGCTTCATCGAGCGGATGACCAACTTCGATAAGA
ACCTGCCCAACGAGAAGGTGCTGCCCAAGCACAGCCTGCTGTACGAGTACTTCACCGTGTATAACGAGCT
GACCAAAGTGAAATACGTGACCGAGGGAATGAGAAAGCCCGCCTTCCTGAGCGGCGAGCAGAAAAAGGCC
ATCGTGGACCTGCTGTTCAAGACCAACCGGAAAGTGACCGTGAAGCAGCTGAAAGAGGACTACTTCAAGA
AAATCGAGTGCTTCGACTCCGTGGAAATCTCCGGCGTGGAAGATCGGTTCAACGCCTCCCTGGGCACATA
CCACGATCTGCTGAAAATTATCAAGGACAAGGACTTCCTGGACAATGAGGAAAACGAGGACATTCTGGAA
GATATCGTGCTGACCCTGACACTGTTTGAGGACAGAGAGATGATCGAGGAACGGCTGAAAACCTATGCCC
ACCTGTTCGACGACAAAGTGATGAAGCAGCTGAAGCGGCGGAGATACACCGGCTGGGGCAGGCTGAGCCG
GAAGCTGATCAACGGCATCCGGGACAAGCAGTCCGGCAAGACAATCCTGGATTTCCTGAAGTCCGACGGC
TTCGCCAACAGAAACTTCATGCAGCTGATCCACGACGACAGCCTGACCTTTAAAGAGGACATCCAGAAAG
CCCAGGTGTCCGGCCAGGGCGATAGCCTGCACGAGCACATTGCCAATCTGGCCGGCAGCCCCGCCATTAA
GAAGGGCATCCTGCAGACAGTGAAGGTGGTGGACGAGCTCGTGAAAGTGATGGGCCGGCACAAGCCCGAG
AACATCGTGATCGAAATGGCCAGAGAGAACCAGACCACCCAGAAGGGACAGAAGAACAGCCGCGAGAGAA
TGAAGCGGATCGAAGAGGGCATCAAAGAGCTGGGCAGCCAGATCCTGAAAGAACACCCAGTGGAAAACAC
CCAGCTGCAGAACGAGAAGCTGTACCTGTACTACCTGCAGAATGGGCGGGATATGTACGTGGACCAGGAA
CTGGACATCAACCGGCTGTCCGACTACGATGTGGACCATATCGTGCCTCAGAGCTTTCTGAAGGACGACT
CCATCGACAACAAGGTGCTGACCAGAAGCGACAAGAACCGGGGCAAGAGCGACAACGTGCCCTCCGAAGA
GGTCGTGAAGAAGATGAAGAACTACTGGCGGCAGCTGCTGAACGCCAAGCTGATTACCCAGAGAAAGTTC
GACAATCTGACCAAGGCCGAGAGAGGCGGCCTGAGCGAACTGGATAAGGCCGGCTTCATCAAGAGACAGC
TGGTGGAAACCCGGCAGATCACAAAGCACGTGGCACAGATCCTGGACTCCCGGATGAACACTAAGTACGA
CGAGAATGACAAGCTGATCCGGGAAGTGAAAGTGATCACCCTGAAGTCCAAGCTGGTGTCCGATTTCCGG
AAGGATTTCCAGTTTTACAAAGTGCGCGAGATCAACAACTACCACCACGCCCACGACGCCTACCTGAACG
CCGTCGTGGGAACCGCCCTGATCAAAAAGTACCCTAAGCTGGAAAGCGAGTTCGTGTACGGCGACTACAA
GGTGTACGACGTGCGGAAGATGATCGCCAAGAGCGAGCAGGAAATCGGCAAGGCTACCGCCAAGTACTTC
TTCTACAGCAACATCATGAACTTTTTCAAGACCGAGATTACCCTGGCCAACGGCGAGATCCGGAAGCGGC
CTCTGATCGAGACAAACGGCGAAACCGGGGAGATCGTGTGGGATAAGGGCCGGGATTTTGCCACCGTGCG
GAAAGTGCTGAGCATGCCCCAAGTGAATATCGTGAAAAAGACCGAGGTGCAGACAGGCGGCTTCAGCAAA
GAGTCTATCCTGCCCAAGAGGAACAGCGATAAGCTGATCGCCAGAAAGAAGGACTGGGACCCTAAGAAGT
ACGGCGGCTTCGACAGCCCCACCGTGGCCTATTCTGTGCTGGTGGTGGCCAAAGTGGAAAAGGGCAAGTC
CAAGAAACTGAAGAGTGTGAAAGAGCTGCTGGGGATCACCATCATGGAAAGAAGCAGCTTCGAGAAGAAT
CCCATCGACTTTCTGGAAGCCAAGGGCTACAAAGAAGTGAAAAAGGACCTGATCATCAAGCTGCCTAAGT
ACTCCCTGTTCGAGCTGGAAAACGGCCGGAAGAGAATGCTGGCCTCTGCCGGCGAACTGCAGAAGGGAAA
CGAACTGGCCCTGCCCTCCAAATATGTGAACTTCCTGTACCTGGCCAGCCACTATGAGAAGCTGAAGGGC
TCCCCCGAGGATAATGAGCAGAAACAGCTGTTTGTGGAACAGCACAAGCACTACCTGGACGAGATCATCG
AGCAGATCAGCGAGTTCTCCAAGAGAGTGATCCTGGCCGACGCTAATCTGGACAAAGTGCTGTCCGCCTA
CAACAAGCACCGGGATAAGCCCATCAGAGAGCAGGCCGAGAATATCATCCACCTGTTTACCCTGACCAAT
CTGGGAGCCCCTGCCGCCTTCAAGTACTTTGACACCACCATCGACCGGAAGAGGTACACCAGCACCAAAG
AGGTGCTGGACGCCACCCTGATCCACCAGAGCATCACCGGCCTGTACGAGACACGGATCGACCTGTCTCA
GCTGGGAGGCGATTCAGGCGGATCTACTAATCTGTCAGATATTATTGAAAAGGAGACCGGTAAGCAACTG
GTTATCCAGGAATCCATCCTCATGCTCCCAGAGGAGGTGGAAGAAGTCATTGGGAACAAGCCGGAAAGCG
ATATACTCGTGCACACCGCCTACGACGAGAGCACCGACGAGAATGTCATGCTTCTGACTAGCGACGCCCC
TGAATACAAGCCTTGGGCTCTGGTCATACAGGATAGCAACGGTGAGAACAAGATTAAGATGCTCTCTGGT
GGTTCTCCCAAGAAGAAGAGGAAAGTCGCTAGCGGCAGCGGCGCCACCAACTTCAGCCTGCTGAAGCAGG
CCGGCGACGTGGAGGAGAACCCCGGCCCCATGACCGAGTACAAGCCCACGGTGCGCCTCGCCACCCGCGA
CGACGTCCCCAGGGCCGTACGCACCCTCGCCGCCGCGTTCGCCGACTACCCCGCCACGCGCCACACCGTC
GATCCGGACCGCCACATCGAGCGGGTCACCGAGCTGCAAGAACTCTTCCTCACGCGCGTCGGGCTCGACA
TCGGCAAGGTGTGGGTCGCGGACGACGGCGCCGCGGTGGCGGTCTGGACCACGCCGGAGAGCGTCGAAGC
GGGGGCGGTGTTCGCCGAGATCGGCCCGCGCATGGCCGAGTTGAGCGGTTCCCGGCTGGCCGCGCAGCAA
CAGATGGAAGGCCTCCTGGCGCCGCACCGGCCCAAGGAGCCCGCGTGGTTCCTGGCCACCGTCGGAGTCT
CGCCCGACCACCAGGGCAAGGGTCTGGGCAGCGCCGTCGTGCTCCCCGGAGTGGAGGCGGCCGAGCGCGC
CGGGGTGCCCGCCTTCCTGGAGACCTCCGCGCCCCGCAACCTCCCCTTCTACGAGCGGCTCGGCTTCACC
GTCACCGCCGACGTCGAGGTGCCCGAAGGACCGCGCACCTGGTGCATGACCCGCAAGCCCGGTGCCTGAA
CGCGTTAAGTCGACAATCAACCTCTGGATTACAAAATTTGTGAAAGATTGACTGGTATTCTTAACTATGT
TGCTCCTTTTACGCTATGTGGATACGCTGCTTTAATGCCTTTGTATCATGCTATTGCTTCCCGTATGGCT
TTCATTTTCTCCTCCTTGTATAAATCCTGGTTGCTGTCTCTTTATGAGGAGTTGTGGCCCGTTGTCAGGC
AACGTGGCGTGGTGTGCACTGTGTTTGCTGACGCAACCCCCACTGGTTGGGGCATTGCCACCACCTGTCA
GCTCCTTTCCGGGACTTTCGCTTTCCCCCTCCCTATTGCCACGGCGGAACTCATCGCCGCCTGCCTTGCC
CGCTGCTGGACAGGGGCTCGGCTGTTGGGCACTGACAATTCCGTGGTGTTGTCGGGGAAATCATCGTCCT
TTCCTTGGCTGCTCGCCTGTGTTGCCACCTGGATTCTGCGCGGGACGTCCTTCTGCTACGTCCCTTCGGC
CCTCAATCCAGCGGACCTTCCTTCCCGCGGCCTGCTGCCGGCTCTGCGGCCTCTTCCGCGTCTTCGCCTT
CGCCCTCAGACGAGTCGGATCTCCCTTTGGGCCGCCTCCCCGCGTCGACTTTAAGACCAATGACTTACAA
GGCAGCTGTAGATCTTAGCCACTTTTTAAAAGAAAAGGGGGGACTGGAAGGGCTAATTCACTCCCAACGA
AGACAAGATCTGCTTTTTGCTTGTACTGGGTCTCTCTGGTTAGACCAGATCTGAGCCTGGGAGCTCTCTG
GCTAACTAGGGAACCCACTGCTTAAGCCTCAATAAAGCTTGCCTTGAGTGCTTCAAGTAGTGTGTGCCCG
TCTGTTGTGTGACTCTGGTAACTAGAGATCCCTCAGACCCTTTTAGTCAGTGTGGAAAATCTCTAGCAGT
ACGTATAGTAGTTCATGTCATCTTATTATTCAGTATTTATAACTTGCAAAGAAATGAATATCAGAGAGTG
AGAGGAACTTGTTTATTGCAGCTTATAATGGTTACAAATAAAGCAATAGCATCACAAATTTCACAAATAA
AGCATTTTTTTCACTGCATTCTAGTTGTGGTTTGTCCAAACTCATCAATGTATCTTATCATGTCTGGCTC
TAGCTATCCCGCCCCTAACTCCGCCCATCCCGCCCCTAACTCCGCCCAGTTCCGCCCATTCTCCGCCCCA
TGGCTGACTAATTTTTTTTATTTATGCAGAGGCCGAGGCCGCCTCGGCCTCTGAGCTATTCCAGAAGTAG
TGAGGAGGCTTTTTTGGAGGCCTAGGGACGTACCCAATTCGCCCTATAGTGAGTCGTATTACGCGCGCTC
ACTGGCCGTCGTTTTACAACGTCGTGACTGGGAAAACCCTGGCGTTACCCAACTTAATCGCCTTGCAGCA
CATCCCCCTTTCGCCAGCTGGCGTAATAGCGAAGAGGCCCGCACCGATCGCCCTTCCCAACAGTTGCGCA
GCCTGAATGGCGAATGGG
[124 nt withheld, positions 7649-7772]
C
[91 nt withheld, positions 7774-7864]
A
[49 nt withheld, positions 7866-7914]
CCTTTGACGTTGGAGTCCACGTTCTTT
[37 nt withheld, positions 7942-7978]
ACCCTATCTCGGTCTATTCTTTTGATTTATAAGGGATTTTGCCGATTTCGGCCTATTGGTTAAAAAATGA
GCTGATTTAACAAAAATTTAACGCGAATTTTAACAAAATATTAACGCTTACAATTTAGGTGGCACTTTTC
GGGGAAATGTGCGCGGAACCCCTATTTGTTTATTTTTCTAAATACATTCAAATATGTATCCGCTCATGAG
ACAATAACCCTGATAAATGCTTCAATAATATTGAAAAAGGAAGAGTATGAGTATTCAACATTTCCGTGTC
GCCCTTATTCCCTTTTTTGCGGCATTTTGCCTTCCTGTTTTTGCTCACCCAGAAACGCTGGTGAAAGTAA
AAGATGCTGAAGATCAGTTGGGTGCACGAGTGGGTTACATCGAACTGGATCTCAACAGCGGTAAGATCCT
TGAGAGTTTTCGCCCCGAAGAACGTTTTCCAATGATGAGCACTTTTAAAGTTCTGCTATGTGGCGCGGTA
TTATCCCGTATTGACGCCGGGCAAGAGCAACTCGGTCGCCGCATACACTATTCTCAGAATGACTTGGTTG
AGTACTCACCAGTCACAGAAAAGCATCTTACGGATGGCATGACAGTAAGAGAATTATGCAGTGCTGCCAT
AACCATGAGTGATAACACTGCGGCCAACTTACTTCTGACAACGATCGGAGGACCGAAGGAGCTAACCGCT
TTTTTGCACAACATGGGGGATCATGTAACTCGCCTTGATCGTTGGGAACCGGAGCTGAATGAAGCCATAC
CAAACGACGAGCGTGACACCACGATGCCTGTAGCAATGGCAACAACGTTGCGCAAACTATTAACTGGCGA
ACTACTTACTCTAGCTTCCCGGCAACAATTAATAGACTGGATGGAGGCGGATAAAGTTGCAGGACCACTT
CTGCGCTCGGCCCTTCCGGCTGGCTGGTTTATTGCTGATAAATCTGGAGCCGGTGAGCGTGGGTCTCGCG
GTATCATTGCAGCACTGGGGCCAGATGGTAAGCCCTCCCGTATCGTAGTTATCTACACGACGGGGAGTCA
GGCAACTATGGATGAACGAAATAGACAGATCGCTGAGATAGGTGCCTCACTGATTAAGCATTGGTAACTG
TCAGACCAAGTTTACTCATATATACTTTAGATTGATTTAAAACTTCATTTTTAATTTAAAAGGATCTAGG
TGAAGATCCTTTTTGATAATCTCATGACCAAAATCCCTTAACGTGAGTTTTCGTTCCACTGAGCGTCAGA
CCCCGTAGAAAAGATCAAAGGATCTTCTTGAGATCCTTTTTTTCTGCGCGTAATCTGCTGCTTGCAAACA
AAAAAACCACCGCTACCAGCGGTGGTTTGTTTGCCGGATCAAGAGCTACCAACTCTTTTTCCGAAGGTAA
CTGGCTTCAGCAGAGCGCAGATACCAAATACTGTTCTTCTAGTGTAGCCGTAGTTAGGCCACCACTTCAA
GAACTCTGTAGCACCGCCTACATACCTCGCTCTGCTAATCCTGTTACCAGTGGCTGCTGCCAGTGGCGAT
AAGTCGTGTCTTACCGGGTTGGACTCAAGACGATAGTTACCGGATAAGGCGCAGCGGTCGGGCTGAACGG
GGGGTTCGTGCACACAGCCCAGCTTGGAGCGAACGACCTACACCGAACTGAGATACCTACAGCGTGAGCT
ATGAGAAAGCGCCACGCTTCCCGAAGGGAGAAAGGCGGACAGGTATCCGGTAAGCGGCAGGGTCGGAACA
GGAGAGCGCACGAGGGAGCTTCCAGGGGGAAACGCCTGGTATCTTTATAGTCCTGTCGGGTTTCGCCACC
TCTGACTTGAGCGTCGATTTTTGTGATGCTCGTCAGGGGGGCGGAGCCTATGGAAAAACGCCAGCAACGC
GGCCTTTTTACGGTTCCTGGCCTTTTGCTGGCCTTTTGCTCACATGTTCTTTCCTGCGTTATCCCCTGAT
TCTGTGGATAACCGTATTACCGCCTTTGAGTGAGCTGATACCGCTCGCCGCAGCCGAACGACCGAGCGCA
GCGAGTCAGTGAGCGAGGAAGCGGAAGAGCGCCCAATACGCAAACCGCCTCTCCCCGCGCGTTGGCCGAT
TCATTAATGCAGCTGGCACGACAGGTTTCCCGACTGGAAAGCGGGCAGTGAGCGCAACGCAATTAATGTG
AGTTAGCTCACTCATTAGGCACCCCAGGCTTTACACTTTATGCTTCCGGCTCGTATGTTGTGTGGAATTG
TGAGCGGATAACAATTTCACACAGGAAACAGCTATGACCATGATTACGCCAAGCGCGCAATTAACCCTCA
CTAAAGGGAACAAAAGCTGGAGCTGCAAGCTTAATGTAGTCTTATGCAATACTCTTGTAGTCTTGCAACA
TGGTAACGATGAGTTAGCAACATGCCTTACAAGGAGAGAAAAAGCACCGTGCATGCCGATTGGTGGAAGT
AAGGTGGTACGATCGTGCCTTATTAGGAAGGCAACAGACGGGTCTGACATGGATTGGACGAACCACTGAA
TTGCCGCATTGCAGAGATATTGTATTTAAGTGCCTAGCTCGATACATAAACGGGTCTCTCTGGTTAGACC
AGATCTGAGCCTGGGAGCTCTCTGGCTAACTAGGGAACCCACTGCTTAAGCCTCAATAAAGCTTGCCTTG
AGTGCTTCAAGTAGTGTGTGCCCGTCTGTTGTGTGACTCTGGTAACTAGAGATCCCTCAGACCCTTTTAG
TCAGTGTGGAAAATCTCTAGCAGTGGCGCCCGAACAGGGACTTGAAAGCGAAAGGGAAACCAGAGGAGCT
CTCTCGACGCAGGACTCGGCTTGCTGAAGCGCGCACGGCAAGAGGCGAGGGGCGGCGACTGGTGAGTACG
CCAAAAATTTTGACTAGCGGAGGCTAGAAGGAGAGAGATGGGTGCGAGAGCGTCAGTATTAAGCGGGGGA
GAATTAGATCGCGATGGGAAAAAATTCGGTTAAGGCCAGGGGGAAAGAAAAAATATAAATTAAAACATAT
AGTATGGGCAAGCAGGGAGCTAGAACGATTCGCAGTTAATCCTGGCCTGTTAGAAACATCAGAAGGCTGT
AGACAAATACTGGGACAGCTACAACCATCCCTTCAGACAGGATCAGAAGAACTTAGATCATTATATAATA
CAGTAGCAACCCTCTATTGTGTGCATCAAAGGATAGAGATAAAAGACACCAAGGAAGCTTTAGACAAGAT
AGAGGAAGAGCAAAACAAAAGTAAGACCACCGCACAGCAAGCGGCCGCTGATCTTCAGACCTGGAGGAGG
AGATATGAGGGACAATTGGAGAAGTGAATTATATAAATATAAAGTAGTAAAAATTGAACCATTAGGAGTA
GCACCCACCAAGGCAAAGAGAAGAGTGGTGCAGAGAGAAAAAAGAGCAGTGGGAATAGGAGCTTTGTTCC
TTGGGTTCTTGGGAGCAGCAGGAAGCACTATGGGCGCAGCGTCAATGACGCTGACGGTACAGGCCAGACA
ATTATTGTCTGGTATAGTGCAGCAGCAGAACAATTTGCTGAGGGCTATTGAGGCGCAACAGCATCTGTTG
CAACTCACAGTCTGGGGCATCAAGCAGCTCCAGGCAAGAATCCTGGCTGTGGAAAGATACCTAAAGGATC
AACAGCTCCTGGGGATTTGGGGTTGCTCTGGAAAACTCATTTGCACCACTGCTGTGCCTTGGAATGCTAG
TTGGAGTAATAAATCTCTGGAACAGATTTGGAATCACACGACCTGGATGGAGTGGGACAGAGAAATTAAC
AATTACACAAGCTTAATACACTCCTTAATTGAAGAATCGCAAAACCAGCAAGAAAAGAATGAACAAGAAT
TATTGGAATTAGATAAATGGGCAAGTTTGTGGAATTGGTTTAACATAACAAATTGGCTGTGGTATATAAA
ATTATTCATAATGATAGTAGGAGGCTTGGTAGGTTTAAGAATAGTTTTTGCTGTACTTTCTATAGTGAAT
AGAGTTAGGCAGGGATATTCACCATTATCGTTTCAGACCCACCTCCCAACCCCGAGGGGACCCAGACCAC
AATTTTAAAAGAAAAGGGGGGATTGGGGGGTACAGTGCAGGGGAAAGAATAGTAGACATAATAGCAACAG
ACATACAAACTAAAGAATTACAAAAACAAATTACAAAAATTCAAAATTTTCGGGTTTATTACAGGGACAG
CAGAGATCCACTTTGGCGCCGGCTCGAGTGGCTCCGGTGCCCGTCAGT
Features (pLannotate 1.2.2; 29 found; start..end, strand, type, name):
      1..212     +  promoter       EF-1α core promoter: core promoter for human elongation factor EF-1α
    358..1044    +  CDS            Apobec1: ABEC1_RAT - Experimental evidence at protein level: Swiss-Prot protein existence level 1. Catalytic component of the apolipoprotein B mRNA editing enzyme complex which is responsible for the postranscriptional editing of a CAA codon for Gln to a UAA codon for stop in the APOB mRNA. May also play a role in the epigenetic regulation of gene expression by participating in DNA demethylation. From Rattus norvegicus (Rat).
   1045..1092    +  CDS            ABE(7.10) (fragment): adenine base editor comprising wild-type E. coli TadA fused to the evolved TadA*(7.10) mutant (Gaudelli et al., 2017)
   1093..5192    +  CDS            Cas9 (fragment): Cas9 (Csn1) endonuclease from the Streptococcus pyogenes Type II CRISPR/Cas system generates RNA-guided double strand breaks in DNA
   5206..5454    +  CDS            UGI: UNGI_BPPB2 - Experimental evidence at protein level: Swiss-Prot protein existence level 1. This protein binds specifically and reversibly to the host uracil-DNA glycosylase, preventing removal of uracil residues from PBS2 DNA by the host uracil-excision repair system. From Bacillus phage PBS2 (Bacteriophage PBS2).
   5560..6159    +  CDS            PuroR (fragment): puromycin N-acetyltransferase; pac from Streptomyces; confers resistance to puromycin
   6175..6763    +  misc_feature   WPRE: woodchuck hepatitis virus posttranscriptional regulatory element
   6814..6833    +  misc_feature   cPPT/CTS (fragment): central polypurine tract and central termination sequence of HIV-1
   6835..7068    +  LTR            3' LTR (ΔU3): self-inactivating 3' long terminal repeat (LTR) from HIV-1
   7146..7267    +  polyA_signal   SV40 poly(A) signal: SV40 polyadenylation signal
   7307..7442    +  rep_origin     SV40 ori: SV40 origin of replication
   7463..7481    -  promoter       T7 promoter: promoter for bacteriophage T7 RNA polymerase
   7489..7644    +  CDS            lacZα (fragment): LacZα fragment of β-galactosidase; lacZ fragment
   7649..8077    +  rep_origin     f1 ori (sequence partly withheld): f1 bacteriophage origin of replication; arrow indicates direction of (+) strand synthesis
   8130..8234    +  promoter       AmpR promoter: bla
   8235..9095    +  CDS            AmpR: β-lactamase; bla; confers resistance to ampicillin, carbenicillin, and related antibiotics
   9266..9854    +  rep_origin     ori: high-copy-number ColE1/pMB1/pBR322/pUC origin of replication
  10037..10129   +  CDS            lacI (fragment): lac repressor; lacI; The lac repressor binds to the lac operator to inhibit transcription in E. coli. This inhibition can be relieved by adding lactose or isopropyl-β-D-thiogalactopyranoside (IPTG).
  10142..10163   +  protein_bind   CAP binding site: CAP binding activates transcription in the presence of cAMP. E. coli catabolite activator protein
  10178..10208   +  promoter       lac promoter: promoter for the E. coli lac operon
  10212..10234   +  protein_bind   lac operator (fragment): The lac repressor binds to the lac operator to inhibit transcription in E. coli. This inhibition can be relieved by adding lactose or isopropyl-β-D-thiogalactopyranoside (IPTG). lac repressor encoded by lacI
  10277..10295   +  promoter       T3 promoter: promoter for bacteriophage T3 RNA polymerase
  10323..10549   +  promoter       RSV promoter: Rous sarcoma virus enhancer/promoter
  10550..10730   +  LTR            5' LTR (truncated): truncated 5' long terminal repeat (LTR) from HIV-1
  10777..10902   +  misc_feature   HIV-1 Ψ: packaging signal of human immunodeficiency virus type 1
  10886..11249   +  CDS            HIV-1 gag (fragment): gag protein from human immunodeficiency virus 1; gag
  11395..11628   +  misc_feature   RRE: The Rev response element (RRE) of HIV-1 allows for Rev-dependent mRNA export from the nucleus to the cytoplasm.
  12005..12031   +  CDS            Rev (fragment): human immunodeficiency virus 1 (HIV-1) Rev protein; rev; enhances nuclear export of unspliced and incompletely spliced viral mRNAs
  12041..12158   +  misc_feature   cPPT/CTS: central polypurine tract and central termination sequence of HIV-1
