[The description below was written by a language model from this plasmid's Addgene catalogue record and pLannotate feature annotations shown in this document.]
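Description:
pLenti-FNLS-P2A-Puro is a third-generation-style, self-inactivating lentiviral transfer plasmid adapted from lentiCRISPRv1, built for constitutive expression of the codon-optimized cytosine base editor FNLS in mammalian cells. The sequenced plasmid is about 12.2 kb. Its bacterial backbone carries a ColE1/pUC-type origin and an ampicillin resistance gene, along with an f1 origin, lac and T7/T3 promoter remnants, and an SV40 origin and poly(A) signal. Although the annotated origin is of the high-copy type, the record lists the plasmid as low copy. It also specifies a recombination-deficient stable strain, as is common for LTR-containing vectors.

The viral portion begins with an RSV promoter driving a truncated HIV-1 5' LTR. This is followed by the Ψ packaging signal with a gag fragment, the RRE for Rev-dependent export, and a cPPT/CTS, and it ends in a WPRE and a ΔU3 3' LTR. Between these elements, the short EF-1α core promoter (EF1s) drives a single open reading frame. It encodes rat APOBEC1 cytidine deaminase joined by a short linker (which the automated annotation labels as an ABE fragment) to Streptococcus pyogenes Cas9 carrying the D10A nickase mutation, followed by the phage PBS2 uracil glycosylase inhibitor (UGI). According to the catalogue entry, the insert carries a 3X FLAG tag and an added nuclear localization signal at the N-terminus, although the feature table does not annotate them. As the name indicates, a P2A peptide links the editor to puromycin N-acetyltransferase, so both proteins come from one transcript and transduced cells can be selected with puromycin.

No guide RNA cassette is annotated, so a guide would have to be supplied separately. The construct is typically used to generate cells stably expressing the editor for targeted C-to-T base editing.
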