Addgene plasmid #110841: pLenti-FNLS-P2A-Puro
Purpose: Lentiviral vector for constitutive expression of FNLS in mammalian cells (codon optimized)
Depositing lab: Lukas Dow. Depositing organization: Cornell University. Publication: Optimized base editors enable efficient editing in cells, organoids and mice. Zafra MP, Schatoff EM, Katti A, Foronda M, Breinig M, Schweitzer AY, Simon A, Han T, Goswami S, Montgomery E, Thibado J, Kastenhuber ER, Sanchez-Rivera FJ, Shi J, Vakoc CR, Lowe SW, Tschaharganeh DF, Dow LE. Nat Biotechnol. 2018 Jul 3. pii: nbt.4194. doi: 10.1038/nbt.4194. PubMed 29969439.
Backbone
  Vector backbone: Adapted from lentiCRISPRv1
  Backbone size w/o insert (bp): 6296
  Vector type: Lentiviral
  Selectable markers: Puromycin
Growth in bacteria
  Bacterial resistance: Ampicillin, 100 μg/mL
  Growth temperature: 30°C
  Growth strain: NEB Stable
  Copy number: Low Copy
Gene/Insert
  Gene/Insert name: BE3RA-FNLS (alt name: FNLS)
  Species: Synthetic
  Insert size (bp): 5250
  Mutation: D10A and NLS sequence at the N-terminus
  Promoter: EF1s
  Tag / fusion protein: 3X FLAG (N terminal on insert)
  Cloning method: Gibson Cloning
  Sequencing primers: 5′ TAAGTGCAGTAGTCGCCGTG; 3′ TTAAGAATACCAGTCAATCTTTC
Terms and licenses: Academic/Nonprofit Terms; Industry Terms: Not Available to Industry
How to cite: pLenti-FNLS-P2A-Puro was a gift from Lukas Dow (Addgene plasmid # 110841 ; http://n2t.net/addgene:110841 ; RRID:Addgene_110841)
